Addgene plasmid #200226: pMega-MaFRSA
Purpose: The plasmid encodes an orthogonal aminoacyl-tRNA synthetase/tRNA-CUA pair for amber codon suppression with meta-trifluoromethylphenylalanine..
Depositing lab: Alanna Schepartz. Depositing organization: University of California, Berkeley. Publication: Expanding the substrate scope of pyrrolysyl-transfer RNA synthetase enzymes to include non-alpha-amino acids in vitro and in vivo. Fricke R, Swenson CV, Roe LT, Hamlish NX, Shah B, Zhang Z, Ficaretta E, Ad O, Smaga S, Gee CL, Chatterjee A, Schepartz A. Nat Chem. 2023 Jun 1. doi: 10.1038/s41557-023-01224-y. PubMed 37264106.
Backbone
  Vector backbone: pUltra
  Backbone manufacturer: Peter Schultz
  Backbone size w/o insert (bp): 4029
  Total vector size (bp): 4928
  Modifications to backbone: Added a lacO site following the proK promoter to make tRNA expression IPTG-inducible.
  Vector type: Bacterial Expression
Growth in bacteria
  Bacterial resistance: Spectinomycin, 50 μg/mL
  Growth temperature: 37°C
  Growth strain: DH5alpha
  Copy number: High Copy
Gene/Insert 1
  Gene/Insert name: Pyrrolysyl-tRNA synthetase (alt names: PylRS; pyrrolysine-tRNA(Pyl) ligase)
  Species: Candidatus Methanomethylophilus alvus
  Insert size (bp): 828
  Mutation: mutated Asparagine 166 to Alanine and Valine 168 to Alanine
  GenBank ID: AGI85861.1 WP_015505008
  Promoter: tacI
  Tag / fusion protein: none
  Cloning method: Gibson Cloning
  Sequencing primers: 5′ GAGCTGTTGACAATTAATCATCGGCTCG; 3′ ggcggatgagagaagattttcagcc
Gene/Insert 2
  Gene/Insert name: pyrrolysyl-tRNA (alt names: tRNA-Pyl; PylT)
  Species: Candidatus Methanomethylophilus alvus
  Insert size (bp): 71
  Mutation: none
  GenBank ID: LR699000.1 CP017686.1
  Promoter: proK-lacO
  Tag / fusion protein: none
  Cloning method: Gibson Cloning
  Sequencing primers: 5′ TGTGCTTCTCAAATGCCTGAGGC; 3′ cctcaggcatttgagaagcacacg
Resource information
  A portion of this plasmid was derived from a plasmid made by: We obtained the original pUltra backbone from Prof. Abhishek Chatterjee who originally designed the plasmid while a post-doc with Pete Schultz. We inserted the genes through Gibson assembly with a synthetic DNA fragment (gblock).
Terms and licenses: Academic/Nonprofit Terms; Industry Terms: Not Available to Industry
How to cite: pMega-MaFRSA was a gift from Alanna Schepartz (Addgene plasmid # 200226 ; http://n2t.net/addgene:200226 ; RRID:Addgene_200226)
