[The description below was written by a language model from this plasmid's Addgene catalogue record and pLannotate feature annotations shown in this document.]
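Description:
pMega-MaFRSA is a 4,928 bp bacterial expression plasmid built on the pUltra backbone for genetic code expansion in E. coli. It replicates from a CloDF13 (CDF) origin, which is compatible with other common origins, so it can be maintained alongside a second plasmid such as one carrying an amber-containing target gene. Selection is by spectinomycin through the aadA (SmR) aminoglycoside adenylyltransferase gene, which is driven by the AmpR promoter. The plasmid also carries lacI with its own promoter, supplying the repressor that controls both expression cassettes. A short tetracycline-resistance fragment and a CAP binding site are annotated as backbone remnants.

The payload is an orthogonal synthetase/tRNA pair from Candidatus Methanomethylophilus alvus. The first insert is the untagged pyrrolysyl-tRNA synthetase (828 bp) carrying the N166A and V168A substitutions. It is placed downstream of the tac promoter and a lac operator, and is followed by rrnB-derived sequence (5S rRNA and a T1 terminator fragment). The feature table does not annotate the synthetase coding region itself, but the gap between the operator and the terminator region is consistent with it. The second insert is the 71 bp tRNA-Pyl (PylT) with a CUA anticodon, expressed from a proK promoter. The depositors added a lac operator after that promoter, which corresponds to the second annotated lacO site and makes tRNA expression IPTG-inducible along with the enzyme.

According to the record, the pair suppresses amber stop codons by incorporating meta-trifluoromethylphenylalanine. The associated work concerns broadening the substrate scope of PylRS enzymes to include non-alpha-amino acid monomers in vitro and in vivo.
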