Features (pLannotate 1.2.2; 12 found; start..end, strand, type, name):
     26..103     -  promoter       lacI promoter: lacI
    151..179     +  promoter       tac promoter: strong E. coli promoter; hybrid between the trp and lac UV5 promoters
    187..203     +  protein_bind   lac operator: The lac repressor binds to the lac operator to inhibit transcription in E. coli. This inhibition can be relieved by adding lactose or isopropyl-β-D-thiogalactopyranoside (IPTG). lac repressor encoded by lacI
   1166..1281    +  ncRNA          5S rRNA: Accession: RF00001 - 5S ribosomal RNA
   1285..1322    +  terminator     rrnB T1 terminator (fragment): transcription terminator T1 from the E. coli rrnB gene
   1604..1620    +  protein_bind   lac operator: The lac repressor binds to the lac operator to inhibit transcription in E. coli. This inhibition can be relieved by adding lactose or isopropyl-β-D-thiogalactopyranoside (IPTG). lac repressor encoded by lacI
   1992..2783    -  CDS            SmR: aminoglycoside adenylyltransferase (Murphy, 1985); aadA; confers resistance to spectinomycin and streptomycin
   2784..2875    -  promoter       AmpR promoter: bla
   2923..3661    -  rep_origin     CloDF13 ori: Plasmids containing the CloDF13 (CDF) origin of replication can be propagated in E. coli cells that contain additional plasmids with compatible origins.
   3758..3822    -  CDS            TcR (fragment): tetracycline efflux protein; tet; confers resistance to tetracycline
   3837..3858    -  protein_bind   CAP binding site: CAP binding activates transcription in the presence of cAMP. E. coli catabolite activator protein
   3871..25      -  CDS            lacI (across the origin): lac repressor; lacI; The lac repressor binds to the lac operator to inhibit transcription in E. coli. This inhibition can be relieved by adding lactose or isopropyl-β-D-thiogalactopyranoside (IPTG).
>Addgene plasmid #200226 | pMega-MaFRSA | addgene full sequence | sequence record 393639 | Addgene NGS Result
CATCGTATAACGTTACTGGTTTCACATTCACCACCCTGAATTGACTCTCTTCCGGGCGCTATCATGCCAT
ACCGCGAAAGGTTTTGCGCCATTCGATGGTGTCCGGGATCTCGACGCTCTCCCTTATGCGACTCCTGCAT
TAGGGAGCTGTTGACAATTAATCATCGGCTCGTATAATGTGTGGAATTGTGAGCGGATAACAATTTCACA
AAGGAGGTGCGGCCGCATGACAGTCAAATATACCGACGCCCAGATTCAGCGTTTGCGCGAGTACGGCAAC
GGTACGTATGAGCAAAAGGTTTTTGAAGACCTTGCTAGTCGCGACGCGGCGTTCAGCAAGGAAATGAGTG
TTGCCTCCACAGATAATGAAAAGAAAATCAAAGGCATGATCGCCAACCCCTCTCGTCACGGCTTGACCCA
GCTGATGAACGATATTGCAGATGCGTTGGTAGCTGAGGGGTTCATTGAGGTGCGTACTCCTATTTTCATT
AGTAAGGACGCCCTTGCACGCATGACTATTACGGAGGATAAACCTTTGTTCAAACAGGTCTTCTGGATCG
ATGAGAAGCGTGCACTGCGCCCCATGCTGGCACCCAACTTATATAGTGTCATGCGCGATTTACGCGATCA
CACTGACGGTCCGGTGAAAATTTTTGAGATGGGCTCATGCTTCCGCAAAGAGTCGCATTCTGGTATGCAC
CTGGAAGAGTTTACCATGTTAGCGCTGGCGGACATGGGGCCACGCGGGGACGCTACGGAGGTCCTGAAGA
ACTACATTAGCGTCGTGATGAAAGCAGCCGGGTTACCCGATTACGATCTTGTTCAGGAAGAGAGTGACGT
TTACAAAGAAACAATCGATGTTGAAATCAACGGTCAAGAAGTTTGTTCAGCGGCCGTGGGGCCGCATTAT
TTAGACGCTGCCCACGATGTACATGAGCCGTGGAGTGGTGCAGGCTTCGGTCTTGAGCGCTTGCTGACCA
TTCGTGAGAAATATAGCACTGTCAAAAAAGGTGGCGCCTCCATCTCTTATCTTAATGGAGCTAAAATCAA
CTAAGCGGCCGCGTTTAAACGGTCTCCAGCTTGGCTGTTTTGGCGGATGAGAGAAGATTTTCAGCCTGAT
ACAGATTAAATCAGAACGCAGAAGCGGTCTGATAAAACAGAATTTGCCTGGCGGCAGTAGCGCGGTGGTC
CCACCTGACCCCATGCCGAACTCAGAAGTGAAACGCCGTAGCGCCGATGGTAGTGTGGGGTCTCCCCATG
CGAGAGTAGGGAACTGCCAGGCATCAAATAAAACGAAAGGCTCAGTCGAAAGACTGGGCCTTGTTTGTGA
GCTCCCGGTCATCAATCATCCCCATAATCCTTGTTAGCCTGCAGGTAATTCCGCTTCGCAACATGTGAGC
ACCGGTTTATTGACTACCGGAAGCAGTGTGACCGTGTGCTTCTCAAATGCCTGAGGCCAGTTTGCTCAGG
CTCTCCCCGTGGAGGTAATAATTGACGATATGATCAGTGCACGGCTAACTAAGCGGCCTGCTGACTTTCT
CGCCGATCAAAAGGCATTTTGCTATTAAGGGATTGACGAGGGCGTATCTGCGCAGTAAGATAATTGTGAG
CGGATAACAATTAGCAGACAAGATGGGTCCCTTATCATGGCAACCATCTGAACGGGGGACGGTCCGGCGA
CCAGCGGGTCTCTAAAACCTAGCCAGCGGGGTTCGACGCCCCGGTCTCTCGCCAAATTCGAAAAGCCTGC
TCAACGAGCAGGCTTTTTTGCATGCTCGAGCAGCTCAGGGTCGAATTTGCCATGGCGGCCACCAGGTACC
ACCGGCGCCTCAGGCATTTGAGAAGCACACGGTCACACTGCTTCCGGTAGTCAATAAACCGGTAAACCAG
CAATAGACATAAGCGGCTATTTAACGACCCTGCCCTGAACCGACGACCGGGTCATCGTGGCCGGATCTTG
CGGCCCCTCGGCTTGAACGAATTGTTAGACATTATTTGCCGACTACCTTGGTGATCTCGCCTTTCACGTA
GTGGACAAATTCTTCCAACTGATCTGCGCGCGAGGCCAAGCGATCTTCTTCTTGTCCAAGATAAGCCTGT
CTAGCTTCAAGTATGACGGGCTGATACTGGGCCGGCAGGCGCTCCATTGCCCAGTCGGCAGCGACATCCT
TCGGCGCGATTTTGCCGGTTACTGCGCTGTACCAAATGCGGGACAACGTAAGCACTACATTTCGCTCATC
GCCAGCCCAGTCGGGCGGCGAGTTCCATAGCGTTAAGGTTTCATTTAGCGCCTCAAATAGATCCTGTTCA
GGAACCGGATCAAAGAGTTCCTCCGCCGCTGGACCTACCAAGGCAACGCTATGTTCTCTTGCTTTTGTCA
GCAAGATAGCCAGATCAATGTCGATCGTGGCTGGCTCGAAGATACCTGCAAGAATGTCATTGCGCTGCCA
TTCTCCAAATTGCAGTTCGCGCTTAGCTGGATAACGCCACGGAATGATGTCGTCGTGCACAACAATGGTG
ACTTCTACAGCGCGGAGAATCTCGCTCTCTCCAGGGGAAGCCGAAGTTTCCAAAAGGTCGTTGATCAAAG
CTCGCCGCGTTGTTTCATCAAGCCTTACGGTCACCGTAACCAGCAAATCAATATCACTGTGTGGCTTCAG
GCCGCCATCCACTGCGGAGCCGTACAAATGTACGGCCAGCAACGTCGGTTCGAGATGGCGCTCGATGACG
CCAACTACCTCTGATAGTTGAGTCGATACTTCGGCGATCACCGCTTCCCTCATACTCTTCCTTTTTCAAT
ATTATTGAAGCATTTATCAGGGTTATTGTCTCATGAGCGGATACATATTTGAATGTATTTAGAAAAATAA
ACAAATAGCTAGCTCACTCGGTCGCTACGCTCCGGGCGTGAGACTGCGGCGGGCGCTGCGGACACATACA
AAGTTACCCACAGATTCCGTGGATAAGCAGGGGACTAACATGTGAGGCAAAACAGCAGGGCCGCGCCGGT
GGCGTTTTTCCATAGGCTCCGCCCTCCTGCCAGAGTTCACATAAACAGACGCTTTTCCGGTGCATCTGTG
GGAGCCGTGAGGCTCAACCATGAATCTGACAGTACGGGCGAAACCCGACAGGACTTAAAGATCCCCACCG
TTTCCGGCGGGTCGCTCCCTCTTGCGCTCTCCTGTTCCGACCCTGCCGTTTACCGGATACCTGTTCCGCC
TTTCTCCCTTACGGGAAGTGTGGCGCTTTCTCATAGCTCACACACTGGTATCTCGGCTCGGTGTAGGTCG
TTCGCTCCAAGCTGGGCTGTAAGCAAGAACTCCCCGTTCAGCCCGACTGCTGCGCCTTATCCGGTAACTG
TTCACTTGAGTCCAACCCGGAAAAGCACGGTAAAACGCCACTGGCAGCAGCCATTGGTAACTGGGAGTTC
GCAGAGGATTTGTTTAGCTAAACACGCGGTTGCTCTTGAAGTGTGCGCCAAAGTCCGGCTACACTGGAAG
GACAGATTTGGTTGCTGTGCTCTGCGAAAGCCAGTTACCACGGTTAAGCAGTTCCCCAACTGACTTAACC
TTCGATCAAACCACCTCCCCAGGTGGTTTTTTCGTTTACAGGGCAAAAGATTACGCGCAGAAAAAAAGGA
TCTCAAGAAGATCCTTTGATCTTTTCTACTGAACCGCTCTAGATTTCAGTGCAATTTATCTCTTCAAATG
TAGCACCTGAAGTCAGCCCCATACGATATAAGTTGTAATTCTCATGTTAGTCATGCCCCGCGCCCACCGG
AAGGAGCTGACTGGGTTGAAGGCTCTCAAGGGCATCGGTCGAGATCCCGGTGCCTAATGAGTGAGCTAAC
TTACATTAATTGCGTTGCGCTCACTGCCCGCTTTCCAGTCGGGAAACCTGTCGTGCCAGCTGCATTAATG
AATCGGCCAACGCGCGGGGAGAGGCGGTTTGCGTATTGGGCGCCAGGGTGGTTTTTCTTTTCACCAGTGA
GACGGGCAACAGCTGATTGCCCTTCACCGCCTGGCCCTGAGAGAGTTGCAGCAAGCGGTCCACGCTGGTT
TGCCCCAGCAGGCGAAAATCCTGTTTGATGGTGGTTAACGGCGGGATATAACATGAGCTGTCTTCGGTAT
CGTCGTATCCCACTACCGAGATGTCCGCACCAACGCGCAGCCCGGACTCGGTAATGGCGCGCATTGCGCC
CAGCGCCATCTGATCGTTGGCAACCAGCATCGCAGTGGGAACGATGCCCTCATTCAGCATTTGCATGGTT
TGTTGAAAACCGGACATGGCACTCCAGTCGCCTTCCCGTTCCGCTATCGGCTGAATTTGATTGCGAGTGA
GATATTTATGCCAGCCAGCCAGACGCAGACGCGCCGAGACAGAACTTAATGGGCCCGCTAACAGCGCGAT
TTGCTGGTGACCCAATGCGACCAGATGCTCCACGCCCAGTCGCGTACCGTCTTCATGGGAGAAAATAATA
CTGTTGATGGGTGTCTGGTCAGAGACATCAAGAAATAACGCCGGAACATTAGTGCAGGCAGCTTCCACAG
CAATGGCATCCTGGTCATCCAGCGGATAGTTAATGATCAGCCCACTGACGCGTTGCGCGAGAAGATTGTG
CACCGCCGCTTTACAGGCTTCGACGCCGCTTCGTTCTACCATCGACACCACCACGCTGGCACCCAGTTGA
TCGGCGCGAGATTTAATCGCCGCGACAATTTGCGACGGCGCGTGCAGGGCCAGACTGGAGGTGGCAACGC
CAATCAGCAACGACTGTTTGCCCGCCAGTTGTTGTGCCACGCGGTTGGGAATGTAATTCAGCTCCGCCAT
CGCCGCTTCCACTTTTTCCCGCGTTTTCGCAGAAACGTGGCTGGCCTGGTTCACCACGCGGGAAACGGTC
TGATAAGAGACACCGGCATACTCTGCGA
